>Addgene plasmid #143144 | TFORF1627 | addgene full sequence | sequence record 397824 | Addgene NGS Result
TTAATGTAGTCTTATGCAATACTCTTGTAGTCTTGCAACATGGTAACGATGAGTTAGCAACATGCCTTAC
AAGGAGAGAAAAAGCACCGTGCATGCCGATTGGTGGAAGTAAGGTGGTACGATCGTGCCTTATTAGGAAG
GCAACAGACGGGTCTGACATGGATTGGACGAACCACTGAATTGCCGCATTGCAGAGATATTGTATTTAAG
TGCCTAGCTCGATACATAAACGGGTCTCTCTGGTTAGACCAGATCTGAGCCTGGGAGCTCTCTGGCTAAC
TAGGGAACCCACTGCTTAAGCCTCAATAAAGCTTGCCTTGAGTGCTTCAAGTAGTGTGTGCCCGTCTGTT
GTGTGACTCTGGTAACTAGAGATCCCTCAGACCCTTTTAGTCAGTGTGGAAAATCTCTAGCAGTGGCGCC
CGAACAGGGACTTGAAAGCGAAAGGGAAACCAGAGGAGCTCTCTCGACGCAGGACTCGGCTTGCTGAAGC
GCGCACGGCAAGAGGCGAGGGGCGGCGACTGGTGAGTACGCCAAAAATTTTGACTAGCGGAGGCTAGAAG
GAGAGAGATGGGTGCGAGAGCGTCAGTATTAAGCGGGGGAGAATTAGATCGCGATGGGAAAAAATTCGGT
TAAGGCCAGGGGGAAAGAAAAAATATAAATTAAAACATATAGTATGGGCAAGCAGGGAGCTAGAACGATT
CGCAGTTAATCCTGGCCTGTTAGAAACATCAGAAGGCTGTAGACAAATACTGGGACAGCTACAACCATCC
CTTCAGACAGGATCAGAAGAACTTAGATCATTATATAATACAGTAGCAACCCTCTATTGTGTGCATCAAA
GGATAGAGATAAAAGACACCAAGGAAGCTTTAGACAAGATAGAGGAAGAGCAAAACAAAAGTAAGACCAC
CGCACAGCAAGCGGCCGCTGATCTTCAGACCTGGAGGAGGAGATATGAGGGACAATTGGAGAAGTGAATT
ATATAAATATAAAGTAGTAAAAATTGAACCATTAGGAGTAGCACCCACCAAGGCAAAGAGAAGAGTGGTG
CAGAGAGAAAAAAGAGCAGTGGGAATAGGAGCTTTGTTCCTTGGGTTCTTGGGAGCAGCAGGAAGCACTA
TGGGCGCAGCGTCAATGACGCTGACGGTACAGGCCAGACAATTATTGTCTGGTATAGTGCAGCAGCAGAA
CAATTTGCTGAGGGCTATTGAGGCGCAACAGCATCTGTTGCAACTCACAGTCTGGGGCATCAAGCAGCTC
CAGGCAAGAATCCTGGCTGTGGAAAGATACCTAAAGGATCAACAGCTCCTGGGGATTTGGGGTTGCTCTG
GAAAACTCATTTGCACCACTGCTGTGCCTTGGAATGCTAGTTGGAGTAATAAATCTCTGGAACAGATTTG
GAATCACACGACCTGGATGGAGTGGGACAGAGAAATTAACAATTACACAAGCTTAATACACTCCTTAATT
GAAGAATCGCAAAACCAGCAAGAAAAGAATGAACAAGAATTATTGGAATTAGATAAATGGGCAAGTTTGT
GGAATTGGTTTAACATAACAAATTGGCTGTGGTATATAAAATTATTCATAATGATAGTAGGAGGCTTGGT
AGGTTTAAGAATAGTTTTTGCTGTACTTTCTATAGTGAATAGAGTTAGGCAGGGATATTCACCATTATCG
TTTCAGACCCACCTCCCAACCCCGAGGGGACCCATGCATTGCATCTCAATTAGTCAGCAACCAGGTGTGG
AAAGTCCCCAGGCTCCCCAGCAGGCAGAAGTATGCAAAGCATGCGTCTCAATTAGTCAGCAACCATAGTC
CCGCCCCTAACTCCGCCCATCCCGCCCCTAACTCCGCCCAGTTCCGCCCATTCTCCGCCCCATGGCTGAC
TAATTTTTTTTATTTATGCAGAGGCCGAGGCCGCCTCGGCCTCTGAGCTATTCCAGAAGTAGTGAGGAGG
CTTTTTTGGAGGCCTAGGCTTTTGCAAAAAGCTTTCTAGAGGTACCACCGGAGCTTACCATGACCGAGTA
CAAGCCCACGGTGCGCCTCGCCACCCGCGACGACGTCCCCAGGGCCGTACGCACCCTCGCCGCCGCGTTC
GCCGACTACCCCGCCACGCGCCACACCGTCGATCCGGACCGCCACATCGAGCGGGTCACCGAGCTGCAAG
AACTCTTCCTCACGCGCGTCGGGCTCGACATCGGCAAGGTGTGGGTCGCGGACGACGGCGCCGCCGTGGC
GGTCTGGACCACGCCGGAGAGCGTCGAAGCGGGGGCGGTGTTCGCCGAGATCGGCCCGCGCATGGCCGAG
TTGAGCGGTTCCCGGCTGGCCGCGCAGCAACAGATGGAAGGCCTCCTGGCGCCGCACCGGCCCAAGGAGC
CCGCGTGGTTCCTGGCCACCGTCGGCGTCTCGCCCGACCACCAGGGCAAGGGTCTGGGCAGCGCCGTCGT
GCTCCCCGGAGTGGAGGCGGCCGAGCGCGCCGGGGTGCCCGCCTTCCTGGAGACCTCCGCGCCCCGCAAC
CTCCCCTTCTACGAGCGGCTCGGCTTCACCGTCACCGCCGACGTCGAGGTGCCCGAAGGACCGCGCACCT
GGTGCATGACCCGCAAGCCCGGTGCCAGTTAACGAATTCTAGATCTTGAGACAAATGGCAGTATTCATCC
ACAATTTTAAAAGAAAAGGGGGGATTGGGGGGTACAGTGCAGGGGAAAGAATAGTAGACATAATAGCAAC
AGACATACAAACTAAAGAATTACAAAAACAAATTACAAAAATTCAAAATTTTCGGGTTTATTACAGGGAC
AGCAGAGATCCACTTTGGCGCCGGCTCGAGGCCTGCAGGTGCAAAGATGGATAAAGTTTTAAACAGAGAG
GAATCTTTGCAGCTAATGGACCTTCTAGGTCTTGAAAGGAGTGGGAATTGGCTCCGGTGCCCGTCAGTGG
GCAGAGCGCACATCGCCCACAGTCCCCGAGAAGTTGGGGGGAGGGGTCGGCAATTGAACCGGTGCCTAGA
GAAGGTGGCGCGGGGTAAACTGGGAAAGTGATGTCGTGTACTGGCTCCGCCTTTTTCCCGAGGGTGGGGG
AGAACCGTATATAAGTGCAGTAGTCGCCGTGAACGTTCTTTTTCGCAACGGGTTTGCCGCCAGAACACAG
GTAAGTGCCGTGTGTGGTTCCCGCGGGCCTGGCCTCTTTACGGGTTATGGCCCTTGCGTGCCTTGAATTA
CTTCCACCTGGCTGCAGTACGTGATTCTTGATCCCGAGCTTCGGGTTGGAAGTGGGTGGGAGAGTTCGAG
GCCTTGCGCTTAAGGAGCCCCTTCGCCTCGTGCTTGAGTTGAGGCCTGGCCTGGGCGCTGGGGCCGCCGC
GTGCGAATCTGGTGGCACCTTCGCGCCTGTCTCGCTGCTTTCGATAAGTCTCTAGCCATTTAAAATTTTT
GATGACCTGCTGCGACGCTTTTTTTCTGGCAAGATAGTCTTGTAAATGCGGGCCAAGATCTGCACACTGG
TATTTCGGTTTTTGGGGCCGCGGGCGGCGACGGGGCCCGTGCGTCCCAGCGCACATGTTCGGCGAGGCGG
GGCCTGCGAGCGCGGCCACCGAGAATCGGACGGGGGTAGTCTCAAGCTGGCCGGCCTGCTCTGGTGCCTG
GCCTCGCGCCGCCGTGTATCGCCCCGCCCTGGGCGGCAAGGCTGGCCCGGTCGGCACCAGTTGCGTGAGC
GGAAAGATGGCCGCTTCCCGGCCCTGCTGCAGGGAGCTCAAAATGGAGGACGCGGCGCTCGGGAGAGCGG
GCGGGTGAGTCACCCACACAAAGGAAAAGGGCCTTTCCGTCCTCAGCCGTCGCTTCATGTGACTCCACGG
AGTACCGGGCGCCGTCCAGGCACCTCGATTAGTTCTCGAGCTTTTGGAGTACGTCGTCTTTAGGTTGGGG
GGAGGGGTTTTATGCGATGGAGTTTCCCCACACTGAGTGGGTGGAGACTGAAGTTAGGCCAGCTTGGCAC
TTGATGTAATTCTCCTTGGAATTTGCCCTTTTTGAGTTTGGATCTTGGTTCATTCTCAAGCCTCAGACAG
TGGTTCAAAGTTTTTTTCTTCCATTTCAGGTGTCGTGAGGCTAGCACCGCCACCATGGGTTTGTATGGAC
AGGCTTGTCCATCTGTAACTTCATTAAGGATGACATCTGAACTGGAGAGCAGCCTAACGTCTATGGACTG
GTTACCACAGCTCACCATGAGAGCAGCCATCCAAAAATCTGATGCTACACAAAATGCACATGGAACAGGA
ATTTCTAAGAAGAATGCACTCCTTGACCCAAATACAACTCTGGACCAGGAAGAAGTCCAACAGCACAAAG
ATGGGAAACCTCCATACAGTTATGCCAGCCTCATTACATTTGCAATTAATAGCTCACCCAAAAAGAAAAT
GACTTTAAGTGAAATTTATCAGTGGATTTGTGATAACTTCCCATATTATAGAGAGGCTGGCAGTGGTTGG
AAGAATTCCATACGACATAATCTGTCATTGAACAAATGTTTCCTTAAAGTGCCTCGATCTAAGGATGACC
CTGGAAAGGGGTCCTACTGGGCAATAGACACCAATCCGAAGGAAGATGTGCTGCCTACTCGGCCAAAGAA
GAGGGCACGATCTGTAGAACGGGCCTCAACTCCATATAGCATAGATTCAGATTCTTTGGGAATGGAGTGT
ATTATTTCGGGAAGTGCCTCTCCAACTCTGGCAATCAACACTGTGACTAACAAAGTAACATTGTATAACA
CTGATCAGGATGGTAGTGATAGCCCACGCAGTAGCCTTAACAACAGTCTCTCAGACCAGAGTTTGGCATC
TGTTAATTTGAACAGTGTTGGAAGTGTGCATAGTTATACACCGGTGACAAGCCATCCAGAATCAGTCTCT
CAATCATTAACTCCTCAGCAGCAACCACAGTACAACCTTCCAGAAAGAGACAAGCAACTACTTTTCTCAG
AATATAATTTTGAAGATCTTAGTGCCTCATTTCGGAGCCTTTATAAGTCAGTTTTTGAGCAGTCACTTAG
TCAACAAGGTTTGATGAACATCCCTTCTGAATCTTCCCAGCAGTCCCACACTTCATGTACCTATCAGCAC
TCTCCCAGCAGTACAGTGAGCACTCACCCACACAGCAACCAAAGCAGCCTGTCCAACAGTCATGGCAGTG
GCCTCAACACCACAGGCAGTAATTCGGTTGCACAGGTCTCACTGTCTCACCCCCAGATGCACACACAGCC
ATCTCCACATCCTCCCCATCGACCGCATGGTTTACCGCAGCATCCGCAGCGTTCCCCACACCCAGCACCA
CACCCACAGCAACACAGCCAGCTCCAGTCCCCTCACCCCCAGCATCCCTCTCCACATCAACACATACAGC
ACCATCCGAACCATCAGCATCAGACGTTAACACATCAGGCACCCCCACCCCCACAACAGGTATCCTGTAA
TTCTGGTGTTTCAAATGATTGGTATGCGACACTTGATATGCTAAAAGAAAGCTGTCGAATTGCCAGCAGT
GTTAATTGGTCAGATGTAGACCTTTCACAGTTTCAAGGTCTGATGGAGAGTATGAGACAGGCAGATCTCA
AGAACTGGTCTTTAGACCAGGTTCAGTTTGCCGATCTTTGTTCTTCTCTTAATCAGTTCTTTACACAAAC
TGGCCTTATACATTCACAGAGTAATGTTCAACAAAATGTTTGTCATGGTGCCATGCATCCAACAAAACCT
TCCCAACACATTGGAACAGGAAATTTGTACATAGATTCTAGGCAAAATCTCCCTCCTTCAGTGATGCCAC
CCCCTGGTTATCCTCATATCCCACAGGCACTCAGCACTCCAGGAACAACGATGGCAGGCCATCACAGAGC
CATGAACCAGCAGCACATGATGCCTTCCCAAGCCTTCCAGATGCGGCGTTCCCTGCCTCCAGATGACATC
CAGGATGACTTTGATTGGGATTCAATTGTGTAGTAATGAACTAGTCCGTAACTTGAAAGTATTTCGATTT
CTTGGCTTTATATATCTTGTGGAAAGGACGATGGAGAACAGCCCTGGGTGGCATAACGCGTTAAGTCGAC
AATCAACCTCTGGATTACAAAATTTGTGAAAGATTGACTGGTATTCTTAACTATGTTGCTCCTTTTACGC
TATGTGGATACGCTGCTTTAATGCCTTTGTATCATGCTATTGCTTCCCGTATGGCTTTCATTTTCTCCTC
CTTGTATAAATCCTGGTTGCTGTCTCTTTATGAGGAGTTGTGGCCCGTTGTCAGGCAACGTGGCGTGGTG
TGCACTGTGTTTGCTGACGCAACCCCCACTGGTTGGGGCATTGCCACCACCTGTCAGCTCCTTTCCGGGA
CTTTCGCTTTCCCCCTCCCTATTGCCACGGCGGAACTCATCGCCGCCTGCCTTGCCCGCTGCTGGACAGG
GGCTCGGCTGTTGGGCACTGACAATTCCGTGGTGTTGTCGGGGAAATCATCGTCCTTTCCTTGGCTGCTC
GCCTGTGTTGCCACCTGGATTCTGCGCGGGACGTCCTTCTGCTACGTCCCTTCGGCCCTCAATCCAGCGG
ACCTTCCTTCCCGCGGCCTGCTGCCGGCTCTGCGGCCTCTTCCGCGTCTTCGCCTTCGCCCTCAGACGAG
TCGGATCTCCCTTTGGGCCGCCTCCCCGCGTCGACTTTAAGACCAATGACTTACAAGGCAGCTGTAGATC
TTAGCCACTTTTTAAAAGAAAAGGGGGGACTGGAAGGGCTAATTCACTCCCAACGAAGACAAGATCTGCT
TTTTGCTTGTACTGGGTCTCTCTGGTTAGACCAGATCTGAGCCTGGGAGCTCTCTGGCTAACTAGGGAAC
CCACTGCTTAAGCCTCAATAAAGCTTGCCTTGAGTGCTTCAAGTAGTGTGTGCCCGTCTGTTGTGTGACT
CTGGTAACTAGAGATCCCTCAGACCCTTTTAGTCAGTGTGGAAAATCTCTAGCAGTACGTATAGTAGTTC
ATGTCATCTTATTATTCAGTATTTATAACTTGCAAAGAAATGAATATCAGAGAGTGAGAGGAACTTGTTT
ATTGCAGCTTATAATGGTTACAAATAAAGCAATAGCATCACAAATTTCACAAATAAAGCATTTTTTTCAC
TGCATTCTAGTTGTGGTTTGTCCAAACTCATCAATGTATCTTATCATGTCTGGCTCTAGCTATCCCGCCC
CTAACTCCGCCCATCCCGCCCCTAACTCCGCCCAGTTCCGCCCATTCTCCGCCCCATGGCTGACTAATTT
TTTTTATTTATGCAGAGGCCGAGGCCGCCTCGGCCTCTGAGCTATTCCAGAAGTAGTGAGGAGGCTTTTT
TGGAGGCCTAGGGACGTACCCAATTCGCCCTATAGTGAGTCGTATTACGCGCGCTCACTGGCCGTCGTTT
TACAACGTCGTGACTGGGAAAACCCTGGCGTTACCCAACTTAATCGCCTTGCAGCACATCCCCCTTTCGC
CAGCTGGCGTAATAGCGAAGAGGCCCGCACCGATCGCCCTTCCCAACAGTTGCGCAGCCTGAATGGCGAA
TGGG
[124 nt withheld, positions 7565-7688]
C
[91 nt withheld, positions 7690-7780]
A
[49 nt withheld, positions 7782-7830]
CCTTTGACGTTGGAGTCCACGTTCTTT
[37 nt withheld, positions 7858-7894]
ACCCTATCTCGGTCTATTCTTTTGATTTATAAGGGATTTTGCCGATTTCGGCCTATTGGTTAAAAAATGA
GCTGATTTAACAAAAATTTAACGCGAATTTTAACAAAATATTAACGCTTACAATTTAGGTGGCACTTTTC
GGGGAAATGTGCGCGGAACCCCTATTTGTTTATTTTTCTAAATACATTCAAATATGTATCCGCTCATGAG
ACAATAACCCTGATAAATGCTTCAATAATATTGAAAAAGGAAGAGTATGAGTATTCAACATTTCCGTGTC
GCCCTTATTCCCTTTTTTGCGGCATTTTGCCTTCCTGTTTTTGCTCACCCAGAAACGCTGGTGAAAGTAA
AAGATGCTGAAGATCAGTTGGGTGCACGAGTGGGTTACATCGAACTGGATCTCAACAGCGGTAAGATCCT
TGAGAGTTTTCGCCCCGAAGAACGTTTTCCAATGATGAGCACTTTTAAAGTTCTGCTATGTGGCGCGGTA
TTATCCCGTATTGACGCCGGGCAAGAGCAACTCGGTCGCCGCATACACTATTCTCAGAATGACTTGGTTG
AGTACTCACCAGTCACAGAAAAGCATCTTACGGATGGCATGACAGTAAGAGAATTATGCAGTGCTGCCAT
AACCATGAGTGATAACACTGCGGCCAACTTACTTCTGACAACGATCGGAGGACCGAAGGAGCTAACCGCT
TTTTTGCACAACATGGGGGATCATGTAACTCGCCTTGATCGTTGGGAACCGGAGCTGAATGAAGCCATAC
CAAACGACGAGCGTGACACCACGATGCCTGTAGCAATGGCAACAACGTTGCGCAAACTATTAACTGGCGA
ACTACTTACTCTAGCTTCCCGGCAACAATTAATAGACTGGATGGAGGCGGATAAAGTTGCAGGACCACTT
CTGCGCTCGGCCCTTCCGGCTGGCTGGTTTATTGCTGATAAATCTGGAGCCGGTGAGCGTGGGTCTCGCG
GTATCATTGCAGCACTGGGGCCAGATGGTAAGCCCTCCCGTATCGTAGTTATCTACACGACGGGGAGTCA
GGCAACTATGGATGAACGAAATAGACAGATCGCTGAGATAGGTGCCTCACTGATTAAGCATTGGTAACTG
TCAGACCAAGTTTACTCATATATACTTTAGATTGATTTAAAACTTCATTTTTAATTTAAAAGGATCTAGG
TGAAGATCCTTTTTGATAATCTCATGACCAAAATCCCTTAACGTGAGTTTTCGTTCCACTGAGCGTCAGA
CCCCGTAGAAAAGATCAAAGGATCTTCTTGAGATCCTTTTTTTCTGCGCGTAATCTGCTGCTTGCAAACA
AAAAAACCACCGCTACCAGCGGTGGTTTGTTTGCCGGATCAAGAGCTACCAACTCTTTTTCCGAAGGTAA
CTGGCTTCAGCAGAGCGCAGATACCAAATACTGTTCTTCTAGTGTAGCCGTAGTTAGGCCACCACTTCAA
GAACTCTGTAGCACCGCCTACATACCTCGCTCTGCTAATCCTGTTACCAGTGGCTGCTGCCAGTGGCGAT
AAGTCGTGTCTTACCGGGTTGGACTCAAGACGATAGTTACCGGATAAGGCGCAGCGGTCGGGCTGAACGG
GGGGTTCGTGCACACAGCCCAGCTTGGAGCGAACGACCTACACCGAACTGAGATACCTACAGCGTGAGCT
ATGAGAAAGCGCCACGCTTCCCGAAGGGAGAAAGGCGGACAGGTATCCGGTAAGCGGCAGGGTCGGAACA
GGAGAGCGCACGAGGGAGCTTCCAGGGGGAAACGCCTGGTATCTTTATAGTCCTGTCGGGTTTCGCCACC
TCTGACTTGAGCGTCGATTTTTGTGATGCTCGTCAGGGGGGCGGAGCCTATGGAAAAACGCCAGCAACGC
GGCCTTTTTACGGTTCCTGGCCTTTTGCTGGCCTTTTGCTCACATGTTCTTTCCTGCGTTATCCCCTGAT
TCTGTGGATAACCGTATTACCGCCTTTGAGTGAGCTGATACCGCTCGCCGCAGCCGAACGACCGAGCGCA
GCGAGTCAGTGAGCGAGGAAGCGGAAGAGCGCCCAATACGCAAACCGCCTCTCCCCGCGCGTTGGCCGAT
TCATTAATGCAGCTGGCACGACAGGTTTCCCGACTGGAAAGCGGGCAGTGAGCGCAACGCAATTAATGTG
AGTTAGCTCACTCATTAGGCACCCCAGGCTTTACACTTTATGCTTCCGGCTCGTATGTTGTGTGGAATTG
TGAGCGGATAACAATTTCACACAGGAAACAGCTATGACCATGATTACGCCAAGCGCGCAATTAACCCTCA
CTAAAGGGAACAAAAGCTGGAGCTGCAAGC
Features (pLannotate 1.2.2; 31 found; start..end, strand, type, name):
      5..231     +  promoter       RSV promoter: Rous sarcoma virus enhancer/promoter
    232..412     +  LTR            5' LTR (truncated): truncated 5' long terminal repeat (LTR) from HIV-1
    459..584     +  misc_feature   HIV-1 Ψ: packaging signal of human immunodeficiency virus type 1
    568..931     +  CDS            HIV-1 gag (fragment): gag protein from human immunodeficiency virus 1; gag
   1077..1310    +  misc_feature   RRE: The Rev response element (RRE) of HIV-1 allows for Rev-dependent mRNA export from the nucleus to the cytoplasm.
   1687..1713    +  CDS            Rev (fragment): human immunodeficiency virus 1 (HIV-1) Rev protein; rev; enhances nuclear export of unspliced and incompletely spliced viral mRNAs
   1720..1743    +  promoter       SV40 promoter (fragment): SV40 early promoter
   1744..1815    +  promoter       SV40 promoter (fragment): SV40 enhancer and early promoter
   1839..1974    +  rep_origin     SV40 ori: SV40 origin of replication
   2020..2616    +  CDS            PuroR (fragment): puromycin N-acetyltransferase; pac from Streptomyces; confers resistance to puromycin
   2665..2782    +  misc_feature   cPPT/CTS: central polypurine tract and central termination sequence of HIV-1
   2847..2913    +  CDS            small t antigen (fragment): SV40 (simian virus 40) small t antigen
   2920..4098    +  promoter       EF-1α promoter: strong constitutive promoter for human elongation factor EF-1α
   4115..5980    +  CDS            FOXJ3: FOXJ3_HUMAN - Also known as KIAA1041. Experimental evidence at protein level: Swiss-Prot protein existence level 1. Transcriptional activator of MEF2C involved in the regulation of adult muscle fiber type identity and skeletal muscle regeneration (By similarity). Plays an important role in spermatogenesis (By similarity). Required for the survival of spermatogonia and participates in spermatocyte meiosis (By similarity). From Homo sapiens (Human).
   5996..6049    +  promoter       U6 promoter (fragment): RNA polymerase III promoter for human U6 snRNA
   6091..6679    +  misc_feature   WPRE: woodchuck hepatitis virus posttranscriptional regulatory element
   6730..6749    +  misc_feature   cPPT/CTS (fragment): central polypurine tract and central termination sequence of HIV-1
   6751..6984    +  LTR            3' LTR (ΔU3): self-inactivating 3' long terminal repeat (LTR) from HIV-1
   7062..7183    +  polyA_signal   SV40 poly(A) signal: SV40 polyadenylation signal
   7223..7358    +  rep_origin     SV40 ori: SV40 origin of replication
   7379..7397    -  promoter       T7 promoter: promoter for bacteriophage T7 RNA polymerase
   7405..7560    +  CDS            lacZα (fragment): LacZα fragment of β-galactosidase; lacZ fragment
   7565..7993    +  rep_origin     f1 ori (sequence partly withheld): f1 bacteriophage origin of replication; arrow indicates direction of (+) strand synthesis
   8046..8150    +  promoter       AmpR promoter: bla
   8151..9011    +  CDS            AmpR: β-lactamase; bla; confers resistance to ampicillin, carbenicillin, and related antibiotics
   9182..9770    +  rep_origin     ori: high-copy-number ColE1/pMB1/pBR322/pUC origin of replication
   9953..10045   +  CDS            lacI (fragment): lac repressor; lacI; The lac repressor binds to the lac operator to inhibit transcription in E. coli. This inhibition can be relieved by adding lactose or isopropyl-β-D-thiogalactopyranoside (IPTG).
  10058..10079   +  protein_bind   CAP binding site: CAP binding activates transcription in the presence of cAMP. E. coli catabolite activator protein
  10094..10124   +  promoter       lac promoter: promoter for the E. coli lac operon
  10132..10148   +  protein_bind   lac operator: The lac repressor binds to the lac operator to inhibit transcription in E. coli. This inhibition can be relieved by adding lactose or isopropyl-β-D-thiogalactopyranoside (IPTG). lac repressor encoded by lacI
  10193..10211   +  promoter       T3 promoter: promoter for bacteriophage T3 RNA polymerase
