[The description below was written by a language model from this plasmid's Addgene catalogue record and pLannotate feature annotations shown in this document.]
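Description:
TFORF1627 is a third-generation-style, self-inactivating lentiviral expression plasmid built on the pLX_TRC317 backbone and carrying the human transcription factor FOXJ3 as its open reading frame. It belongs to a barcoded transcription factor ORF collection in which each construct has a unique 24-bp barcode, so that individual factors can be identified by sequencing in pooled overexpression screens. In bacteria it is maintained through a high-copy ColE1/pUC-type origin and selected with ampicillin via β-lactamase. An f1 origin and remnants of a lac/T7/T3 cloning region are also present in the backbone. The depositor notes a risk of recombination, as is common for plasmids containing repeated LTRs.

The viral cassette begins with an RSV promoter fused to a truncated HIV-1 5' LTR, which drives Tat-independent genomic RNA production in packaging cells. This is followed by the Ψ packaging signal with a gag fragment, the Rev response element for nuclear export, and a cPPT/CTS that aids nuclear import of the reverse-transcribed genome. Within the transferred region, an SV40 early promoter drives puromycin N-acetyltransferase for selecting transduced mammalian cells, and a downstream EF-1α promoter drives constitutive expression of the FOXJ3 coding sequence. A WPRE after the ORF enhances transcript stability and expression, and the ΔU3 3' LTR inactivates viral promoter activity after integration. An SV40 poly(A) signal lies beyond the LTR. The barcode is not annotated in the feature table. The short U6-like fragment between the ORF and the WPRE is probably only a partial sequence match. The construct is used for stable FOXJ3 overexpression, either alone or in pooled screens such as directed differentiation studies.
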