Addgene plasmid #143144: TFORF1627
Purpose: Lentiviral vector for overexpressing transcription factor ORFs with unique 24-bp barcodes. Barcodes facilitate identification of transcription factors in pooled screens.
Depositing lab: Feng Zhang. Depositing organization: Broad Institute. Publication: A transcription factor atlas of directed differentiation. Joung J, Ma S, Tay T, Geiger-Schuller KR, Kirchgatterer PC, Verdine VK, Guo B, Arias-Garcia MA, Allen WE, Singh A, Kuksenko O, Abudayyeh OO, Gootenberg JS, Fu Z, Macrae RK, Buenrostro JD, Regev A, Zhang F. Cell. 2023 Jan 5;186(1):209-229.e26. doi: 10.1016/j.cell.2022.11.026. PubMed 36608654.
Backbone
  Vector backbone: pLX_TRC317
  Backbone manufacturer: Broad Institute Genetic Perturbation Platform
  Backbone size w/o insert (bp): 8264
  Vector type: Mammalian Expression, Lentiviral
  Selectable markers: Puromycin
Growth in bacteria
  Bacterial resistance: Ampicillin, 100 μg/mL
  Growth temperature: 37°C
  Growth strain: NEB Stable
  Copy number: High Copy
Gene/Insert
  Gene/Insert name: FOXJ3
  Species: H. sapiens (human)
  Insert size (bp): 1970
  Entrez Gene: FOXJ3 (a.k.a. MGC165036, MGC176686)
  Promoter: EF1a
  Cloning method: Unknown
  Sequencing primers: 5′ GGGTGGAGACTGAAGTTAGGCCAG; 3′ CACATAGCGTAAAAGGAGCAACATAG
Terms and licenses: Academic/Nonprofit Terms; Industry Terms: Not Available to Industry
Depositor comments: NM_001198851,NM_014947,NM_001198850,XM_011541026,ENST00000372572,ENST00000372573,ENST00000545068,ENST00000361346 . The transcription factor ORF portion of this plasmid was synthesized by Genewiz. Please test multiple small colonies in case of plasmid recombination. To make this collection available in a timely manner, a portion of this collection was not fully sequenced by Addgene. If an Addgene verified full plasmid sequence is not available, please contact us prior to placing an order to request the full sequence.
How to cite: TFORF1627 was a gift from Feng Zhang (Addgene plasmid # 143144 ; http://n2t.net/addgene:143144 ; RRID:Addgene_143144)
