>Addgene plasmid #143144 | TFORF1627 | depositor partial sequence | sequence record 281570 | Insert
ACCGCCACCATGGGTTTGTATGGACAGGCTTGTCCATCTGTAACTTCATTAAGGATGACATCTGAACTGG
AGAGCAGCCTAACGTCTATGGACTGGTTACCACAGCTCACCATGAGAGCAGCCATCCAAAAATCTGATGC
TACACAAAATGCACATGGAACAGGAATTTCTAAGAAGAATGCACTCCTTGACCCAAATACAACTCTGGAC
CAGGAAGAAGTCCAACAGCACAAAGATGGGAAACCTCCATACAGTTATGCCAGCCTCATTACATTTGCAA
TTAATAGCTCACCCAAAAAGAAAATGACTTTAAGTGAAATTTATCAGTGGATTTGTGATAACTTCCCATA
TTATAGAGAGGCTGGCAGTGGTTGGAAGAATTCCATACGACATAATCTGTCATTGAACAAATGTTTCCTT
AAAGTGCCTCGATCTAAGGATGACCCTGGAAAGGGGTCCTACTGGGCAATAGACACCAATCCGAAGGAAG
ATGTGCTGCCTACTCGGCCAAAGAAGAGGGCACGATCTGTAGAACGGGCCTCAACTCCATATAGCATAGA
TTCAGATTCTTTGGGAATGGAGTGTATTATTTCGGGAAGTGCCTCTCCAACTCTGGCAATCAACACTGTG
ACTAACAAAGTAACATTGTATAACACTGATCAGGATGGTAGTGATAGCCCACGCAGTAGCCTTAACAACA
GTCTCTCAGACCAGAGTTTGGCATCTGTTAATTTGAACAGTGTTGGAAGTGTGCATAGTTATACACCGGT
GACAAGCCATCCAGAATCAGTCTCTCAATCATTAACTCCTCAGCAGCAACCACAGTACAACCTTCCAGAA
AGAGACAAGCAACTACTTTTCTCAGAATATAATTTTGAAGATCTTAGTGCCTCATTTCGGAGCCTTTATA
AGTCAGTTTTTGAGCAGTCACTTAGTCAACAAGGTTTGATGAACATCCCTTCTGAATCTTCCCAGCAGTC
CCACACTTCATGTACCTATCAGCACTCTCCCAGCAGTACAGTGAGCACTCACCCACACAGCAACCAAAGC
AGCCTGTCCAACAGTCATGGCAGTGGCCTCAACACCACAGGCAGTAATTCGGTTGCACAGGTCTCACTGT
CTCACCCCCAGATGCACACACAGCCATCTCCACATCCTCCCCATCGACCGCATGGTTTACCGCAGCATCC
GCAGCGTTCCCCACACCCAGCACCACACCCACAGCAACACAGCCAGCTCCAGTCCCCTCACCCCCAGCAT
CCCTCTCCACATCAACACATACAGCACCATCCGAACCATCAGCATCAGACGTTAACACATCAGGCACCCC
CACCCCCACAACAGGTATCCTGTAATTCTGGTGTTTCAAATGATTGGTATGCGACACTTGATATGCTAAA
AGAAAGCTGTCGAATTGCCAGCAGTGTTAATTGGTCAGATGTAGACCTTTCACAGTTTCAAGGTCTGATG
GAGAGTATGAGACAGGCAGATCTCAAGAACTGGTCTTTAGACCAGGTTCAGTTTGCCGATCTTTGTTCTT
CTCTTAATCAGTTCTTTACACAAACTGGCCTTATACATTCACAGAGTAATGTTCAACAAAATGTTTGTCA
TGGTGCCATGCATCCAACAAAACCTTCCCAACACATTGGAACAGGAAATTTGTACATAGATTCTAGGCAA
AATCTCCCTCCTTCAGTGATGCCACCCCCTGGTTATCCTCATATCCCACAGGCACTCAGCACTCCAGGAA
CAACGATGGCAGGCCATCACAGAGCCATGAACCAGCAGCACATGATGCCTTCCCAAGCCTTCCAGATGCG
GCGTTCCCTGCCTCCAGATGACATCCAGGATGACTTTGATTGGGATTCAATTGTGTAGTAATGAACTAGT
CCGTAACTTGAAAGTATTTCGATTTCTTGGCTTTATATATCTTGTGGAAAGGACGATGGAGAACAGCCCT
GGGTGGCATA
