>Addgene plasmid #143144 | TFORF1627 | depositor partial sequence | sequence record 281571 | Barcode
TGGAGAACAGCCCTGGGTGGCATA
